Addgene plasmid #120655: Smp_090100-Cd4-bio-His
Purpose: Expression of recombinant S. mansoni protein
Depositing lab: Gavin Wright. Depositing organization: Wellcome Sanger Institute. Publication: A library of cell-surface and secreted proteins from Schistosoma mansoni identifies early serological markers of infection. Cécile Crosnier, Anna V. Protasio, Gabriel Rinaldi, Shona Wilson, Matthew Berriman, Gavin J. Wright. bioRXiv 10.1101/593616.
Backbone
  Vector backbone: pTT3
  Backbone manufacturer: Yves Durocher, NRC
  Backbone size w/o insert (bp): 6686
  Vector type: Mammalian Expression
Growth in bacteria
  Bacterial resistance: Ampicillin, 100 μg/mL
  Growth temperature: 37°C
  Growth strain: DH5alpha
  Copy number: High Copy
Gene/Insert
  Gene/Insert name: Smp_090100
  Species: Schistosoma mansoni
  Insert size (bp): 1678
  Entrez Gene: Smp_090100 (a.k.a. Smp_090100)
  Promoter: CMV
  Tag / fusion protein: ratCd4(d3+4)-bio-6His (C terminal on backbone)
  Cloning method: Restriction Enzyme; 5′ cloning site NotI (not destroyed); 3′ cloning site AscI (not destroyed)
Terms and licenses: Academic/Nonprofit Terms; Industry Terms: Not Available to Industry
How to cite: Smp_090100-Cd4-bio-His was a gift from Gavin Wright (Addgene plasmid # 120655 ; http://n2t.net/addgene:120655 ; RRID:Addgene_120655)
