[The description below was written by a language model from this plasmid's Addgene catalogue record and pLannotate feature annotations shown in this document.]
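Description:
Smp_090100-Cd4-bio-His is a mammalian expression plasmid built on the pTT3 backbone for producing a recombinant, secreted form of the Schistosoma mansoni protein Smp_090100. It is maintained in E. coli at high copy through a ColE1/pUC-type origin and selected with ampicillin via the β-lactamase gene. The backbone also carries an Epstein-Barr virus oriP element, which supports episomal retention and enhanced transient expression in mammalian cells that supply EBNA1. Short lac promoter/operator, lacI, tet promoter and bla fragments detected near the end of the sequence appear to be backbone remnants rather than functional parts of the expression unit.

Transcription is driven by the human CMV immediate-early enhancer and promoter, followed by adenovirus-derived leader and splice sequences and a chimeric intron fragment that help mRNA processing. The short antisense hit to adenoviral preterminal protein is probably an annotation artefact of this leader region. A fragment of a mouse immunoglobulin heavy chain signal sequence is annotated just upstream of the insert and would route the protein into the secretory pathway. The roughly 1.7 kb Smp_090100 insert, cloned between retained NotI and AscI sites, occupies the unannotated stretch between this leader and the tag. It is fused at its C terminus to rat Cd4 domains 3 and 4, a "bio" tag (presumably a biotinylation sequence) and a 6xHis tag; only the Cd4 portion is picked up in the feature table. A rabbit β-globin polyadenylation signal terminates the transcript.

The tags would permit detection through Cd4, capture on streptavidin after biotinylation, and nickel-affinity purification. The plasmid belongs to a library of S. mansoni cell-surface and secreted proteins that was used to identify early serological markers of infection.
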