Features (pLannotate 1.2.2; 18 found; start..end, strand, type, name):
      1..380     +  enhancer       CMV enhancer: human cytomegalovirus immediate early enhancer
    382..581     +  promoter       CMV promoter: human cytomegalovirus (CMV) immediate early promoter
    649..687     +  misc_feature   Ad SA (fragment): adenovirus major late transcript splice acceptor (Friedrich and Soriano, 1991)
    720..929     -  CDS            PTP (fragment): TERM_ADE02 - Experimental evidence at protein level: Swiss-Prot protein existence level 1. Protein covalently bound to the viral DNA that acts as a primer for viral genomic replication by DNA strand displacement. Assembles on the viral origin of replication in an initiation complex with viral polymerase, DBP, host NFIA and host POU2F1/OCT1. During initiation, the polymerase covalently couples the first dCTP with Ser- 580 of pTP. The terminal protein stimulates the template activity over 20 fold compared to protein-free templates. Neo-synthesized viral genomes are linked to two preterminal prot
    960..1049    +  intron         chimeric intron (fragment): chimera between introns from adenovirus and immunoglobulin heavy chain genes
   1068..1114    +  CDS            IgH signal sequence (fragment): signal sequence from the mouse immunoglobulin heavy chain variable region
   2871..3431    +  CDS            Cd4 (fragment): CD4_RAT - Experimental evidence at protein level: Swiss-Prot protein existence level 1. Integral membrane glycoprotein that plays an essential role in the immune response and serves multiple functions in responses against both external and internal offenses. In T-cells, functions primarily as a coreceptor for MHC class II molecule:peptide complex. The antigens presented by class II peptides are derived from extracellular proteins while class I peptides are derived from cytosolic proteins. Interacts simultaneously with the T-cell receptor (TCR) and the MHC class II presented by antigen presenti
   3591..3646    +  polyA_signal   β-globin poly(A) signal: rabbit β-globin polyadenylation signal (Gil and Proudfoot, 1987)
   4160..5841    -  rep_origin     oriP (fragment): Epstein-Barr virus oriP replication origin (Yates et al., 2000)
   5968..6072    +  promoter       AmpR promoter: bla
   6073..6933    +  CDS            AmpR: β-lactamase; bla; confers resistance to ampicillin, carbenicillin, and related antibiotics
   7104..7692    +  rep_origin     ori: high-copy-number ColE1/pMB1/pBR322/pUC origin of replication
   7875..7967    +  CDS            lacI (fragment): lac repressor; lacI; The lac repressor binds to the lac operator to inhibit transcription in E. coli. This inhibition can be relieved by adding lactose or isopropyl-β-D-thiogalactopyranoside (IPTG).
   7980..8001    +  protein_bind   CAP binding site: CAP binding activates transcription in the presence of cAMP. E. coli catabolite activator protein
   8016..8046    +  promoter       lac promoter: promoter for the E. coli lac operon
   8054..8070    +  protein_bind   lac operator: The lac repressor binds to the lac operator to inhibit transcription in E. coli. This inhibition can be relieved by adding lactose or isopropyl-β-D-thiogalactopyranoside (IPTG). lac repressor encoded by lacI
   8140..8156    +  promoter       tet promoter (fragment): E. coli promoter for tetracycline efflux protein gene
   8166..8191    -  CDS            bla(M) (fragment): β-lactamase lacking the signal sequence; bla(M); allows cytosolic expression of β-lactamase
>Addgene plasmid #120655 | Smp_090100-Cd4-bio-His | addgene full sequence | sequence record 234477 | Addgene NGS Result
GACATTGATTATTGACTAGTTATTAATAGTAATCAATTACGGGGTCATTAGTTCATAGCCCATATATGGA
GTTCCGCGTTACATAACTTACGGTAAATGGCCCGCCTGGCTGACCGCCCAACGACCCCCGCCCATTGACG
TCAATAATGACGTATGTTCCCATAGTAACGCCAATAGGGACTTTCCATTGACGTCAATGGGTGGAGTATT
TACGGTAAACTGCCCACTTGGCAGTACATCAAGTGTATCATATGCCAAGTCCGCCCCCTATTGACGTCAA
TGACGGTAAATGGCCCGCCTGGCATTATGCCCAGTACATGACCTTACGGGACTTTCCTACTTGGCAGTAC
ATCTACGTATTAGTCATCGCTATTACCATGGTGATGCGGTTTTGGCAGTACACCAATGGGCGTGGATAGC
GGTTTGACTCACGGGGATTTCCAAGTCTCCACCCCATTGACGTCAATGGGAGTTTGTTTTGGCACCAAAA
TCAACGGGACTTTCCAAAATGTCGTAATAACCCCGCCCCGTTGACGCAAATGGGCGGTAGGCGTGTACGG
TGGGAGGTCTATATAAGCAGAGCTCGTTTAGTGAACCGTCAGATCCTCACTCTCTTCCGCATCGCTGTCT
GCGAGGGCCAGCTGTTGGGCTCGCGGTTGAGGACAAACTCTTCGCGGTCTTTCCAGTACTCTTGGATCGG
AAACCCGTCGGCCTCCGAACGGTACTCCGCCACCGAGGGACCTGAGCGAGTCCGCATCGACCGGATCGGA
AAACCTCTCGAGAAAGGCGTCTAACCAGTCACAGTCGCAAGGTAGGCTGAGCACCGTGGCGGGCGGCAGC
GGGTGGCGGTCGGGGTTGTTTCTGGCGGAGGTGCTGCTGATGATGTAATTAAAGTAGGCGGTCTTGAGAC
GGCGGATGGTCGAGGTGAGGTGTGGCAGGCTTGAGATCCAGCTGTTGGGGTGAGTACTCCCTCTCAAAAG
CGGGCATTACTTCTGCGCTAAGATTGTCAGTTTCCAAAAACGAGGAGGATTTGATATTCACCTGGCCCGA
TCTGGCCATACACTTGAGTGACAATGACATCCACTTTGCCTTTCTCTCCACAGGTGTCCACTCCCAGGTC
CAAGTTTGCCACCATGGAGTTTCAGACCCAGGTACTCATGTCCCTGCTGCTCTGCATGTCTGGTGCGGCC
GCCGAGTACATCTGCCAGATCATGCCCAACATCAGCATGAACTTCGGCATCCTGGGCGAGCCCATCGACA
AGCGGCAGTACGGCGGCAACCGGCTGAAGTTCATCGTGATCTACAGAGAGAGCATCCAGCGGCACAGCCT
GTTCGGCCGGTTCAAGAGCGAGATCGTGGAAAAGGCCCTGAACTTCTGGGAGCGGACCCTGAGCGTGCGG
AGGCCCCCCAACAGAAAGCTGCTGATCGACCGGGGCTGCGTGGAACCCGTGTTCTACACCGACGGCCGGA
CCGGCAAGAAGTTCTGCAAGAGCCAGTGCAAGCAGAAAGCCCTGTGCTACGACCACCCCGTGCCCGACCA
GTACGCCTCTGGATGTGCTATGGGCGGAGGCGGCGGAGACATCCGGGACGTGTACCAGGATGGCCCTGGC
TTCGCCCCCAACGAGTACGTGCTGTTCGTGGAAAGCGAGAACAAGCAGGGCTGCCTGAGCGGCGCCACAC
TGGCCTATGCCGGCCCTTGCGAGATGCACCCCACCACCGACCGGCCCATCATGGGCAGCATCAACTTTTG
TCCACAAAAGATGGAAATCCAGGAACCCGGCAAGACCATGCTGATCGGCACCGCCATCCACGAGCTGGGC
CACGCCCTGGGCTTCGTGAAGTCCAACTTCGCCCTGATGCGGGACCCCGAGGGCAACCCCAGAACCCCCA
GAGATCCCAAGAGCGGCAGACCCCCCCTGAACAACGAGAGACAGTACAGCGCCAGCGAGAACACCGTGCG
GATCATCAACCGGCCCTGGGTCACCGCCGCTGGCACCTTCAGCAAGCCCTTCATGAGCTTCGTGACCCCT
GCCCTGCTGGAAGAGGCCCGGAAGCACTTCAACTGCCCCAACCTGGACGGCCTGGACATCGAGAATGAGG
GCGGCCAGGGCACCATCGGCACCCACTTCGAGAAGCGGGTCGTGGGCGACGAGACAATGGCCGGCGTGAC
AGGCGTGAAGTCCGTGCTGAGCCGGCTGACCCTGGCCTTCTTCACCGACAGCGGGTGGTGGGACGTGGAC
TACAGCCTGGCCGAGCCCTGGTACTACGGCAAGAACCTGGGCTGCAGCTTCGTGATGGAAAGCTGCTACG
CCTACATGATGCGGATGAAGCAGGCCGGCAAGAGCACCGAGCCCTACTGCGACGAGCCCGACACCCTGAA
GTGCTACCACCAGAAGGCCTTCGGCATCTGCGCCGTGGGCCGGTTCACCCAGAGACTGCCCCCCACCGAG
CAGTACTTCAACGACCCTACCCAGGGCGGCACCAGCGTGCTGAACGACAGATGCCCCCTGATCCAGCCTA
TGCGGAGCTTCTTCAACGAGCCCCTGGTCACCTACTGCGATCACCAGCTGAACATCCCCGTGGCCCAGCG
GGGCAACATGTTCGCCCAGGACTTCGGCAACAACAGCATGTGCATCATCCACAAGGGCGCCTGGCGGGCT
GAGATGAACGGCAGAGCCACCAACGACCCCAGAGTGAAGGCCACCTGTCACCAGTACAGCTGCTCTGGCG
GCCTGCAGGTCATCATCAACGGCAAGCCTTTCCAGTGCAACAGCGGCGTGGCCAAGATCCAGACCAAGCA
GATCCAGGGCGAGATCATCTGCCCCAATCCCAATATCGCCTGCCGGAACAGACGGCGGAGCATCAAGCAA
GGCGCGCCGTCGACCTCCATCACGGCCTATAAGAGTGAGGGGGAGTCAGCGGAGTTCTCCTTCCCACTCA
ACCTTGGAGAGGAAAGCCTGCAGGGAGAGTTGAGATGGAAGGCAGAGAAGGCTCCTTCTTCCCAGTCCTG
GATCACCTTCTCCCTAAAGAACCAAAAGGTGTCTGTGCAGAAGTCTACTAGCAACCCCAAGTTCCAGCTG
TCCGAAACGCTCCCACTCACCCTTCAGATACCCCAGGTCTCCCTTCAGTTTGCTGGTTCTGGCAACCTGA
CCCTGACTCTGGACAGAGGGATACTGTATCAGGAAGTGAACCTGGTGGTGATGAAAGTGACTCAGCCCGA
CAGCAACACTTTGACCTGTGAGGTGATGGGACCCACCTCACCCAAGATGAGACTGATCTTGAAGCAGGAG
AATCAGGAGGCCAGGGTCTCCAGGCAGGAGAAAGTGATTCAAGTGCAGGCCCCTGAAGCAGGGGTGTGGC
AATGTCTACTGAGTGAAGGTGAAGAGGTCAAGATGGACTCCAAGATCCAGGTTTTATCCAAAGGGTTGAA
TTCCGGCAGCCTGCACCACATCCTGGACGCCCAGAAGATGCTGTGGAACCACAGGGACAGGAACCTGCCT
CCTCTGGCCCCTCTGGGCCCCCACCACCATCACCACCATTGAGTCTAGACACGTGATTAATTAAGGATCC
CCCGACCTCGACCTCTGGCTAATAAAGGAAATTTATTTTCATTGCAATAGTGTGTTGGAATTTTTTGTGT
CTCTCACTCGGAAGGACATATGGGAGGGCAAATCATTTGGTCGAGATCCCTCGGAGATCTCTAGCTAGAG
GATCGATCCCCGCCCCGGACGAACTAAACCTGACTACGACATCTCTGCCCCTTCTTCGCGGGGCAGTGCA
TGTAATCCCTTCAGTTGGTTGGTACAACTTGCCAACTGGGCCCTGTTCCACATGTGACACGGGGGGGGAC
CAAACACAAAGGGGTTCTCTGACTGTAGTTGACATCCTTATAAATGGATGTGCACATTTGCCAACACTGA
GTGGCTTTCATCCTGGAGCAGACTTTGCAGTCTGTGGACTGCAACACAACATTGCCTTTATGTGTAACTC
TTGGCTGAAGCTCTTACACCAATGCTGGGGGACATGTACCTCCCAGGGGCCCAGGAAGACTACGGGAGGC
TACACCAACGTCAATCAGAGGGGCCTGTGTAGCTACCGATAAGCGGACCCTCAAGAGGGCATTAGCAATA
GTGTTTATAAGGCCCCCTTGTTAACCCTAAACGGGTAGCATATGCTTCCCGGGTAGTAGTATATACTATC
CAGACTAACCCTAATTCAATAGCATATGTTACCCAACGGGAAGCATATGCTATCGAATTAGGGTTAGTAA
AAGGGTCCTAAGGAACAGCGATATCTCCCACCCCATGAGCTGTCACGGTTTTATTTACATGGGGTCAGGA
TTCCACGAGGGTAGTGAACCATTTTAGTCACAAGGGCAGTGGCTGAAGATCAAGGAGCGGGCAGTGAACT
CTCCTGAATCTTCGCCTGCTTCTTCATTCTCCTTCGTTTAGCTAATAGAATAACTGCTGAGTTGTGAACA
GTAAGGTGTATGTGAGGTGCTCGAAAACAAGGTTTCAGGTGACGCCCCCAGAATAAAATTTGGACGGGGG
GTTCAGTGGTGGCATTGTGCTATGACACCAATATAACCCTCACAAACCCCTTGGGCAATAAATACTAGTG
TAGGAATGAAACATTCTGAATATCTTTAACAATAGAAATCCATGGGGTGGGGACAAGCCGTAAAGACTGG
ATGTCCATCTCACACGAATTTATGGCTATGGGCAACACATAATCCTAGTGCAATATGATACTGGGGTTAT
TAAGATGTGTCCCAGGCAGGGACCAAGACAGGTGAACCATGTTGTTACACTCTATTTGTAACAAGGGGAA
AGAGAGTGGACGCCGACAGCAGCGGACTCCACTGGTTGTCTCTAACACCCCCGAAAATTAAACGGGGCTC
CACGCCAATGGGGCCCATAAACAAAGACAAGTGGCCACTCTTTTTTTTGAAATTGTGGAGTGGGGGCACG
CGTCAGCCCCCACACGCCGCCCTGCGGTTTTGGACTGTAAAATAAGGGTGTAATAACTTGGCTGATTGTA
ACCCCGCTAACCACTGCGGTCAAACCACTTGCCCACAAAACCACTAATGGCACCCCGGGGAATACCTGCA
TAAGTAGGTGGGCGGGCCAAGATAGGGGCGCGATTGCTGCGATCTGGAGGACAAATTACACACACTTGCG
CCTGAGCGCCAAGCACAGGGTTGTTGGTCCTCATATTCACGAGGTCGCTGAGAGCACGGTGGGCTAATGT
TGCCATGGGTAGCATATACTACCCAAATATCTGGATAGCATATGCTATCCTAATCTATATCTGGGTAGCA
TAGGCTATCCTAATCTATATCTGGGTAGCATATGCTATCCTAATCTATATCTGGGTAGTATATGCTATCC
TAATTTATATCTGGGTAGCATAGGCTATCCTAATCTATATCTGGGTAGCATATGCTATCCTAATCTATAT
CTGGGTAGTATATGCTATCCTAATCTGTATCCGGGTAGCATATGCTATCCTAATAGAGATTAGGGTAGTA
TATGCTATCCTAATTTATATCTGGGTAGCATATACTACCCAAATATCTGGATAGCATATGCTATCCTAAT
CTATATCTGGGTAGCATATGCTATCCTAATCTATATCTGGGTAGCATAGGCTATCCTAATCTATATCTGG
GTAGCATATGCTATCCTAATCTATATCTGGGTAGTATATGCTATCCTAATTTATATCTGGGTAGCATAGG
CTATCCTAATCTATATCTGGGTAGCATATGCTATCCTAATCTATATCTGGGTAGTATATGCTATCCTAAT
CTGTATCCGGGTAGCATATGCTATCCTCATGATAAGCTGTCAAACATGAGAATTTTCTTGAAGACGAAAG
GGCCTCGTGATACGCCTATTTTTATAGGTTAATGTCATGATAATAATGGTTTCTTAGACGTCAGGTGGCA
CTTTTCGGGGAAATGTGCGCGGAACCCCTATTTGTTTATTTTTCTAAATACATTCAAATATGTATCCGCT
CATGAGACAATAACCCTGATAAATGCTTCAATAATATTGAAAAAGGAAGAGTATGAGTATTCAACATTTC
CGTGTCGCCCTTATTCCCTTTTTTGCGGCATTTTGCCTTCCTGTTTTTGCTCACCCAGAAACGCTGGTGA
AAGTAAAAGATGCTGAAGATCAGTTGGGTGCACGAGTGGGTTACATCGAACTGGATCTCAACAGCGGTAA
GATCCTTGAGAGTTTTCGCCCCGAAGAACGTTTTCCAATGATGAGCACTTTTAAAGTTCTGCTATGTGGC
GCGGTATTATCCCGTGTTGACGCCGGGCAAGAGCAACTCGGTCGCCGCATACACTATTCTCAGAATGACT
TGGTTGAGTACTCACCAGTCACAGAAAAGCATCTTACGGATGGCATGACAGTAAGAGAATTATGCAGTGC
TGCCATAACCATGAGTGATAACACTGCGGCCAACTTACTTCTGACAACGATCGGAGGACCGAAGGAGCTA
ACCGCTTTTTTGCACAACATGGGGGATCATGTAACTCGCCTTGATCGTTGGGAACCGGAGCTGAATGAAG
CCATACCAAACGACGAGCGTGACACCACGATGCCTGCAGCAATGGCAACAACGTTGCGCAAACTATTAAC
TGGCGAACTACTTACTCTAGCTTCCCGGCAACAATTAATAGACTGGATGGAGGCGGATAAAGTTGCAGGA
CCACTTCTGCGCTCGGCCCTTCCGGCTGGCTGGTTTATTGCTGATAAATCTGGAGCCGGTGAGCGTGGGT
CTCGCGGTATCATTGCAGCACTGGGGCCAGATGGTAAGCCCTCCCGTATCGTAGTTATCTACACGACGGG
GAGTCAGGCAACTATGGATGAACGAAATAGACAGATCGCTGAGATAGGTGCCTCACTGATTAAGCATTGG
TAACTGTCAGACCAAGTTTACTCATATATACTTTAGATTGATTTAAAACTTCATTTTTAATTTAAAAGGA
TCTAGGTGAAGATCCTTTTTGATAATCTCATGACCAAAATCCCTTAACGTGAGTTTTCGTTCCACTGAGC
GTCAGACCCCGTAGAAAAGATCAAAGGATCTTCTTGAGATCCTTTTTTTCTGCGCGTAATCTGCTGCTTG
CAAACAAAAAAACCACCGCTACCAGCGGTGGTTTGTTTGCCGGATCAAGAGCTACCAACTCTTTTTCCGA
AGGTAACTGGCTTCAGCAGAGCGCAGATACCAAATACTGTTCTTCTAGTGTAGCCGTAGTTAGGCCACCA
CTTCAAGAACTCTGTAGCACCGCCTACATACCTCGCTCTGCTAATCCTGTTACCAGTGGCTGCTGCCAGT
GGCGATAAGTCGTGTCTTACCGGGTTGGACTCAAGACGATAGTTACCGGATAAGGCGCAGCGGTCGGGCT
GAACGGGGGGTTCGTGCACACAGCCCAGCTTGGAGCGAACGACCTACACCGAACTGAGATACCTACAGCG
TGAGCTATGAGAAAGCGCCACGCTTCCCGAAGGGAGAAAGGCGGACAGGTATCCGGTAAGCGGCAGGGTC
GGAACAGGAGAGCGCACGAGGGAGCTTCCAGGGGGAAACGCCTGGTATCTTTATAGTCCTGTCGGGTTTC
GCCACCTCTGACTTGAGCGTCGATTTTTGTGATGCTCGTCAGGGGGGCGGAGCCTATGGAAAAACGCCAG
CAACGCGGCCTTTTTACGGTTCCTGGCCTTTTGCTGGCCTTTTGCTCACATGTTCTTTCCTGCGTTATCC
CCTGATTCTGTGGATAACCGTATTACCGCCTTTGAGTGAGCTGATACCGCTCGCCGCAGCCGAACGACCG
AGCGCAGCGAGTCAGTGAGCGAGGAAGCGGAAGAGCGCCCAATACGCAAACCGCCTCTCCCCGCGCGTTG
GCCGATTCATTAATGCAGCTGGCACGACAGGTTTCCCGACTGGAAAGCGGGCAGTGAGCGCAACGCAATT
AATGTGAGTTAGCTCACTCATTAGGCACCCCAGGCTTTACACTTTATGCTTCCGGCTCGTATGTTGTGTG
GAATTGTGAGCGGATAACAATTTCACACAGGAAACAGCTATGACCATGATTACGCCAAGCTCTAGCTAGA
GGTCGACCAATTCTCATGTTTGACAGCTTATCATCGCAGATCCGGGCAACGTTGTTGCCATTGCTGCAGG
CGCAGAACTGGTAGGTATGGAAGATCTATACATTGAATCAATATTGGCAATTAGCCATATTAGTCATTGG
TTATATAGCATAAATCAATATTGGCTATTGGCCATTGCATACGTTGTATCTATATCATAATATGTACATT
TATATTGGCTCATGTCCAATATGACCGCCATGTT
